>Addgene plasmid #67145 | Beta-2-adrenergic receptor-mRFP | depositor full sequence | sequence record 115593 | Beta-2-adrenergic receptor-mRFP sequence 5925 bps
TAGTTATTAATAGTAATCAATTACGGGGTCATTAGTTCATAGCCCATATATGGAGTTCCGCGTTACATAA
CTTACGGTAAATGGCCCGCCTGGCTGACCGCCCAACGACCCCCGCCCATTGACGTCAATAATGACGTATG
TTCCCATAGTAACGCCAATAGGGACTTTCCATTGACGTCAATGGGTGGAGTATTTACGGTAAACTGCCCA
CTTGGCAGTACATCAAGTGTATCATATGCCAAGTACGCCCCCTATTGACGTCAATGACGGTAAATGGCCC
GCCTGGCATTATGCCCAGTACATGACCTTATGGGACTTTCCTACTTGGCAGTACATCTACGTATTAGTCA
TCGCTATTACCATGGTGATGCGGTTTTGGCAGTACATCAATGGGCGTGGATAGCGGTTTGACTCACGGGG
ATTTCCAAGTCTCCACCCCATTGACGTCAATGGGAGTTTGTTTTGGCACCAAAATCAACGGGACTTTCCA
AAATGTCGTAACAACTCCGCCCCATTGACGCAAATGGGCGGTAGGCGTGTACGGTGGGAGGTCTATATAA
GCAGAGCTGGTTTAGTGAACCGTCAGATCCGCTAGCGCTACCGGACTCAGATCTCGAGCTCAAGCTTCGA
AATGGACTACAAGGACGACGATGACAAGGGGCAACCCGGGAACGGCAGCGCCTTCTTGCTGGCACCCAAT
AGAAGCCATGCGCCGGACCACGACGTCACGCAGCAAAGGGACGAGGTGTGGGTGGTGGGCATGGGCATCG
TCATGTCTCTCATCGTCCTGGCCATCGTGTTTGGCAATGTGCTGGTCATCACAGCCATTGCCAAGTTCGA
GCGTCTGCAGACGGTCACCAACTACTTCATCACTTCACTGGCCTGTGCTGATCTGGTCATGGGCCTGGCA
GTGGTGCCCTTTGGGGCCGCCCATATTCTTATGAAAATGTGGACTTTTGGCAACTTCTGGTGCGAGTTTT
GGACTTCCATTGATGTGCTGTGCGTCACGGCCAGCATTGAGACCCTGTGCGTGATCGCAGTGGATCGCTA
CTTTGCCATTACTTCACCTTTCAAGTACCAGAGCCTGCTGACCAAGAATAAGGCCCGGGTGATCATTCTG
ATGGTGTGGATTGTGTCAGGCCTTACCTCCTTCTTGCCCATTCAGATGCACTGGTACCGGGCCACCCACC
AGGAAGCCATCAACTGCTATGCCAATGAGACCTGCTGTGACTTCTTCACGAACCAAGCCTATGCCATTGC
CTCTTCCATCGTGTCCTTCTACGTTCCCCTGGTGATCATGGTCTTCGTCTACTCCAGGGTCTTTCAGGAG
GCCAAAAGGCAGCTCCAGAAGATTGACAAATCTGAGGGCCGCTTCCATGTCCAGAACCTTAGCCAGGTGG
AGCAGGATGGGCGGACGGGGCATGGACTCCGCAGATCTTCCAAGTTCTGCTTGAAGGAGCACAAAGCCCT
CAAGACGTTAGGCATCATCATGGGCACTTTCACCCTCTGCTGGCTGCCCTTCTTCATCGTTAACATTGTG
CATGTGATCCAGGATAACCTCATCCGTAAGGAAGTTTACATCCTCCTAAATTGGATAGGCTATGTCAATT
CTGGTTTCAATCCCCTTATCTACTGCCGGAGCCCAGATTTCAGGATTGCCTTCCAGGAGCTTCTGTGCCT
GCGCAGGTCTTCTTTGAAGGCCTATGGGAATGGCTACTCCAGCAACGGCAACACAGGGGAGCAGAGTGGA
TATCACGTGGAACAGGAGAAAGAAAATAAACTGCTGTGTGAAGACCTCCCAGGCACGGAAGACTTTGTGG
GCCATCAAGGTACTGTGCCTAGCGATAACATTGATTCACAAGGGAGGAATTGTAGTACAAATGACTCACT
GCTGGATCCACCGGTCGCCACCATGGCCTCCTCCGAGGACGTCATCAAGGAGTTCATGCGCTTCAAGGTG
CGCATGGAGGGCTCCGTGAACGGCCACGAGTTCGAGATCGAGGGCGAGGGCGAGGGCCGCCCCTACGAGG
GCACCCAGACCGCCAAGCTGAAGGTGACCAAGGGCGGCCCCCTGCCCTTCGCCTGGGACATCCTGTCCCC
TCAGTTCCAGTACGGCTCCAAGGCCTACGTGAAGCACCCCGCCGACATCCCCGACTACTTGAAGCTGTCC
TTCCCCGAGGGCTTCAAGTGGGAGCGCGTGATGAACTTCGAGGACGGCGGCGTGGTGACCGTGACCCAGG
ACTCCTCCCTGCAGGACGGCGAGTTCATCTACAAGGTGAAGCTGCGCGGCACCAACTTCCCCTCCGACGG
CCCCGTAATGCAGAAGAAGACCATGGGCTGGGAGGCCTCCACCGAGCGGATGTACCCCGAGGACGGCGCC
CTGAAGGGCGAGATCAAGATGAGGCTGAAGCTGAAGGACGGCGGCCACTACGACGCCGAGGTCAAGACCA
CCTACATGGCCAAGAAGCCCGTGCAGCTGCCCGGCGCCTACAAGACCGACATCAAGCTGGACATCACCTC
CCACAACGAGGACTACACCATCGTGGAACAGTACGAGCGCGCCGAGGGCCGCCACTCCACCGGCGCCTAA
AGCGGCCGCGACTCTAGATCATAATCAGCCATACCACATTTGTAGAGGTTTTACTTGCTTTAAAAAACCT
CCCACACCTCCCCCTGAACCTGAAACATAAAATGAATGCAATTGTTGTTGTTAACTTGTTTATTGCAGCT
TATAATGGTTACAAATAAAGCAATAGCATCACAAATTTCACAAATAAAGCATTTTTTTCACTGCATTCTA
GTTGTGGTTTGTCCAAACTCATCAATGTATCTTAAGGCGTAAATTGTAAGCGTTAATATTTTGTTAAAAT
TCGCGTTAAATTTTTGTTAAATCAGCTCATTTTTTAACCAATAGGCCGAAATCGGCAAAATCCCTTATAA
ATCAAAAGAATAGACCGAGATAGGGT
[37 nt withheld, positions 2967-3003]
AAAGAACGTGGACTCCAACGTCAAAGG
[49 nt withheld, positions 3031-3079]
T
[91 nt withheld, positions 3081-3171]
G
[124 nt withheld, positions 3173-3296]
CAGGTGGCACTTTTCGGGGAAATGTGCGCGGAACCCCTATTTGTTTATTTTTCTAAATACATTCAAATAT
GTATCCGCTCATGAGACAATAACCCTGATAAATGCTTCAATAATATTGAAAAAGGAAGAGTCCTGAGGCG
GAAAGAACCAGCTGTGGAATGTGTGTCAGTTAGGGTGTGGAAAGTCCCCAGGCTCCCCAGCAGGCAGAAG
TATGCAAAGCATGCATCTCAATTAGTCAGCAACCAGGTGTGGAAAGTCCCCAGGCTCCCCAGCAGGCAGA
AGTATGCAAAGCATGCATCTCAATTAGTCAGCAACCATAGTCCCGCCCCTAACTCCGCCCATCCCGCCCC
TAACTCCGCCCAGTTCCGCCCATTCTCCGCCCCATGGCTGACTAATTTTTTTTATTTATGCAGAGGCCGA
GGCCGCCTCGGCCTCTGAGCTATTCCAGAAGTAGTGAGGAGGCTTTTTTGGAGGCCTAGGCTTTTGCAAA
GATCGATCAAGAGACAGGATGAGGATCGTTTCGCATGATTGAACAAGATGGATTGCACGCAGGTTCTCCG
GCCGCTTGGGTGGAGAGGCTATTCGGCTATGACTGGGCACAACAGACAATCGGCTGCTCTGATGCCGCCG
TGTTCCGGCTGTCAGCGCAGGGGCGCCCGGTTCTTTTTGTCAAGACCGACCTGTCCGGTGCCCTGAATGA
ACTGCAAGACGAGGCAGCGCGGCTATCGTGGCTGGCCACGACGGGCGTTCCTTGCGCAGCTGTGCTCGAC
GTTGTCACTGAAGCGGGAAGGGACTGGCTGCTATTGGGCGAAGTGCCGGGGCAGGATCTCCTGTCATCTC
ACCTTGCTCCTGCCGAGAAAGTATCCATCATGGCTGATGCAATGCGGCGGCTGCATACGCTTGATCCGGC
TACCTGCCCATTCGACCACCAAGCGAAACATCGCATCGAGCGAGCACGTACTCGGATGGAAGCCGGTCTT
GTCGATCAGGATGATCTGGACGAAGAGCATCAGGGGCTCGCGCCAGCCGAACTGTTCGCCAGGCTCAAGG
CGAGCATGCCCGACGGCGAGGATCTCGTCGTGACCCATGGCGATGCCTGCTTGCCGAATATCATGGTGGA
AAATGGCCGCTTTTCTGGATTCATCGACTGTGGCCGGCTGGGTGTGGCGGACCGCTATCAGGACATAGCG
TTGGCTACCCGTGATATTGCTGAAGAGCTTGGCGGCGAATGGGCTGACCGCTTCCTCGTGCTTTACGGTA
TCGCCGCTCCCGATTCGCAGCGCATCGCCTTCTATCGCCTTCTTGACGAGTTCTTCTGAGCGGGACTCTG
GGGTTCGAAATGACCGACCAAGCGACGCCCAACCTGCCATCACGAGATTTCGATTCCACCGCCGCCTTCT
ATGAAAGGTTGGGCTTCGGAATCGTTTTCCGGGACGCCGGCTGGATGATCCTCCAGCGCGGGGATCTCAT
GCTGGAGTTCTTCGCCCACCCTAGGGGGAGGCTAACTGAAACACGGAAGGAGACAATACCGGAAGGAACC
CGCGCTATGACGGCAATAAAAAGACAGAATAAAACGCACGGTGTTGGGTCGTTTGTTCATAAACGCGGGG
TTCGGTCCCAGGGCTGGCACTCTGTCGATACCCCACCGAGACCCCATTGGGGCCAATACGCCCGCGTTTC
TTCCTTTTCCCCACCCCACCCCCCAAGTTCGGGTGAAGGCCCAGGGCTCGCAGCCAACGTCGGGGCGGCA
GGCCCTGCCATAGCCTCAGGTTACTCATATATACTTTAGATTGATTTAAAACTTCATTTTTAATTTAAAA
GGATCTAGGTGAAGATCCTTTTTGATAATCTCATGACCAAAATCCCTTAACGTGAGTTTTCGTTCCACTG
AGCGTCAGACCCCGTAGAAAAGATCAAAGGATCTTCTTGAGATCCTTTTTTTCTGCGCGTAATCTGCTGC
TTGCAAACAAAAAAACCACCGCTACCAGCGGTGGTTTGTTTGCCGGATCAAGAGCTACCAACTCTTTTTC
CGAAGGTAACTGGCTTCAGCAGAGCGCAGATACCAAATACTGTCCTTCTAGTGTAGCCGTAGTTAGGCCA
CCACTTCAAGAACTCTGTAGCACCGCCTACATACCTCGCTCTGCTAATCCTGTTACCAGTGGCTGCTGCC
AGTGGCGATAAGTCGTGTCTTACCGGGTTGGACTCAAGACGATAGTTACCGGATAAGGCGCAGCGGTCGG
GCTGAACGGGGGGTTCGTGCACACAGCCCAGCTTGGAGCGAACGACCTACACCGAACTGAGATACCTACA
GCGTGAGCTATGAGAAAGCGCCACGCTTCCCGAAGGGAGAAAGGCGGACAGGTATCCGGTAAGCGGCAGG
GTCGGAACAGGAGAGCGCACGAGGGAGCTTCCAGGGGGAAACGCCTGGTATCTTTATAGTCCTGTCGGGT
TTCGCCACCTCTGACTTGAGCGTCGATTTTTGTGATGCTCGTCAGGGGGGCGGAGCCTATGGAAAAACGC
CAGCAACGCGGCCTTTTTACGGTTCCTGGCCTTTTGCTGGCCTTTTGCTCACATGTTCTTTCCTGCGTTA
TCCCCTGATTCTGTGGATAACCGTATTACCGCCATGCAT
Features (pLannotate 1.2.2; 16 found; start..end, strand, type, name):
     61..364     +  enhancer       CMV enhancer: human cytomegalovirus immediate early enhancer
    365..568     +  promoter       CMV promoter: human cytomegalovirus (CMV) immediate early promoter
    591..631     +  misc_feature   MCS (fragment): multiple cloning site
    638..658     +  CDS            FLAG (fragment): FLAG® epitope tag, followed by an enterokinase cleavage site
    659..1894    +  CDS            ADRB2: ADRB2_HUMAN - Also known as ADRB2R, B2AR. Experimental evidence at protein level: Swiss-Prot protein existence level 1. Beta-adrenergic receptors mediate the catecholamine-induced activation of adenylate cyclase through the action of G proteins. The beta-2-adrenergic receptor binds epinephrine with an approximately 30- fold greater affinity than it does norepinephrine. From Homo sapiens (Human).
   1913..2590    +  CDS            mRFP1: monomeric derivative of DsRed (Campbell et al., 2002) mammalian codon-optimized
   2607..2690    +  CDS            large T antigen (fragment): large T antigen from SV40 (simian virus 40)
   2713..2834    +  polyA_signal   SV40 poly(A) signal: SV40 polyadenylation signal
   2868..3296    -  rep_origin     f1 ori (sequence partly withheld): f1 bacteriophage origin of replication; arrow indicates direction of (+) strand synthesis
   3323..3427    +  promoter       AmpR promoter: bla
   3429..3786    +  promoter       SV40 promoter: SV40 enhancer and early promoter
   3821..4615    +  CDS            NeoR/KanR: aminoglycoside phosphotransferase from Tn5; aph(3')-II (or nptII); confers resistance to neomycin, kanamycin, and G418 (Geneticin®)
   4636..4788    +  CDS            ble (fragment): BLE_KLEPN - Experimental evidence at protein level: Swiss-Prot protein existence level 1. Binding protein with a strong affinity to the bleomycin family of antibiotics. Binds to CL990; an antimitotic-antibiotic compound. From Klebsiella pneumoniae.
   4847..4894    +  polyA_signal   HSV TK poly(A) signal: herpes simplex virus thymidine kinase polyadenylation signal (Cole and Stacy, 1985)
   4985..5001    -  polyA_signal   bGH poly(A) signal (fragment): bovine growth hormone polyadenylation signal
   5223..5811    +  rep_origin     ori: high-copy-number ColE1/pMB1/pBR322/pUC origin of replication
