[The description below was written by a language model from this plasmid's Addgene catalogue record and pLannotate feature annotations shown in this document.]
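Description:
Beta-2-adrenergic receptor-mRFP is a 5,925 bp mammalian expression plasmid built on a Clontech pEGFP-N1-derived backbone, in which the original fluorescent protein has been replaced so that the human beta-2-adrenergic receptor (ADRB2) is fused at its carboxyl terminus to mRFP1, the monomeric red fluorescent derivative of Discosoma DsRed. The roughly 2 kb fusion insert sits between HindIII and NotI sites, both retained, and is transcribed from the human cytomegalovirus immediate early enhancer and promoter, with an SV40 polyadenylation signal downstream. The feature table also detects a partial FLAG epitope immediately upstream of the receptor coding sequence, which suggests an N-terminal epitope tag, although the catalogue entry lists only the C-terminal mRFP tag.

The plasmid is propagated in E. coli through a high-copy ColE1/pUC-type origin and selected with kanamycin. A single NeoR/KanR gene (Tn5 aminoglycoside phosphotransferase) serves both hosts. A bacterial bla-type promoter drives it in E. coli, while the SV40 enhancer and early promoter drives it in mammalian cells, allowing G418 selection of stable transfectants, and an HSV TK polyadenylation signal terminates the cassette. An f1 origin permits single-stranded DNA production. The short large T antigen, ble and bGH poly(A) fragments in the annotation are probably residual backbone sequence or partial matches, not functional elements.

The construct is intended for visualising the receptor in living cells. The associated publication used live-cell imaging to compare its internalisation and trafficking after stimulation with that of Gs protein subunits, where the red tag allows co-imaging with spectrally distinct fluorescent partners.
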