Addgene plasmid #67145: Beta-2-adrenergic receptor-mRFP
Purpose: Beta-2-adrenergic receptor tagged with mRFP on carboxyl terminus
Depositing lab: Catherine Berlot. Depositing organization: Geisinger Health Center. Publication: Live cell imaging of Gs and the beta2-adrenergic receptor demonstrates that both alphas and beta1gamma7 internalize upon stimulation and exhibit similar trafficking patterns that differ from that of the beta2-adrenergic receptor. Hynes TR, Mervine SM, Yost EA, Sabo JL, Berlot CH. J Biol Chem. 2004 Oct 15;279(42):44101-12. Epub 2004 Aug 5. 10.1074/jbc.M405151200 PubMed 15297467.
Backbone
  Vector backbone: Derived from pEGFP-N1
  Backbone manufacturer: Clontech
  Backbone size w/o insert (bp): 3954
  Total vector size (bp): 5925
  Vector type: Mammalian Expression
  Selectable markers: Neomycin (select with G418)
Growth in bacteria
  Bacterial resistance: Kanamycin, 50 μg/mL
  Growth temperature: 37°C
  Growth strain: DH10B
  Copy number: High Copy
Gene/Insert
  Gene/Insert name: Beta-2-adrenergic receptor-mRFP (alt name: ADRB2)
  Species: H. sapiens (human); Discosoma sp.
  Insert size (bp): 1971
  Entrez Gene: ADRB2 (a.k.a. ADRB2R, ADRBR, ARB2, B2AR, BAR, BETA2AR)
  Promoter: CMV
  Tag / fusion protein: mRFP (C terminal on insert)
  Cloning method: Restriction Enzyme; 5′ cloning site HindIII (not destroyed); 3′ cloning site NotI (not destroyed)
  Sequencing primers: 5′ CMV Forward
Resource information
  A portion of this plasmid was derived from a plasmid made by: Beta-2-adrenergic receptor-GFP was obtained from Gerda Breitweiser, Weis Center for Research, Geisinger Clinic, Danville, Pa. mRFP was obtained from Roger Tsien, University of California, San Diego, California.
Terms and licenses: Academic/Nonprofit Terms; Industry Terms: Not Available to Industry
How to cite: Beta-2-adrenergic receptor-mRFP was a gift from Catherine Berlot (Addgene plasmid # 67145 ; http://n2t.net/addgene:67145 ; RRID:Addgene_67145)
