>Addgene plasmid #67145 | Beta-2-adrenergic receptor-mRFP | addgene partial sequence | sequence record 125519 | Adbr2-F1 5'-GTGGGCCATCAAGGTACTGTG-3'
ATGACTCACTGCTGGATCCACCGGTCGCCACCATGGCCTCCTCCGAGGACGTCATCAAGGAGTTCATGCG
CTTCAAGGTGCGCATGGAGGGCTCCGTGAACGGCCACGAGTTCGAGATCGAGGGCGAGGGCGAGGGCCGC
CCCTACGAGGGCACCCAGACCGCCAAGCTGAAGGTGACCAAGGGCGGCCCCCTGCCCTTCGCCTGGGACA
TCCTGTCCCCTCAGTTCCAGTACGGCTCCAAGGCCTACGTGAAGCACCCCGCCGACATCCCCGACTACTT
GAAGCTGTCCTTCCCCGAGGGCTTCAAGTGGGAGCGCGTGATGAACTTCGAGGACGGCGGCGTGGTGACC
GTGACCCAGGACTCCTCCCTGCAGGACGGCGAGTTCATCTACAAGGTGAAGCTGCGCGGCACCAACTTCC
CCTCCGACGGCCCCGTAATGCAGAAGAAGACCATGGGCTGGGAGGCCTCCACCGAGCGGATGTACCCCGA
GGACGGCGCCCTGAAGGGCGAGATCAAGATGAGGCTGAAGCTGAAGGACGGCGGCCACTACGACGCCGAG
GTCAAGACCACCTACATGGCCAAGAAGCCCGTGCAGCTGCCCGGCGCCTACAAGACCGACATCAAGCTGG
ACATCACCTCCCACAACGAGGACTACACCATCGTGGAACAGTACGAGCGCGCCGAGGGCCGCCACTCCAC
CGGCGCCTAAAGCGGCCGCGACTCTAGATCATAATCAGCCATACCACATTTGTAGAGGTTTTACTTGCTT
TAAAAAACCTCCCACACCTCCCCCTGAACCTGAAACATAAAATGAATGCA
