>Addgene plasmid #67145 | Beta-2-adrenergic receptor-mRFP | addgene partial sequence | sequence record 125521 | CMV-F 5'-CGCAAATGGGCGGTAGGCGTG-3'
AGTGAACCGTCAGATCCGCTAGCGCTACCGGACTCAGATCTCGAGCTCAAGCTTCGAAATGGACTACAAG
GACGACGATGACAAGGGGCAACCCGGGAACGGCAGCGCCTTCTTGCTGGCACCCAATAGAAGCCATGCGC
CGGACCACGACGTCACGCAGCAAAGGGACGAGGTGTGGGTGGTGGGCATGGGCATCGTCATGTCTCTCAT
CGTCCTGGCCATCGTGTTTGGCAATGTGCTGGTCATCACAGCCATTGCCAAGTTCGAGCGTCTGCAGACG
GTCACCAACTACTTCATCACTTCACTGGCCTGTGCTGATCTGGTCATGGGCCTGGCAGTGGTGCCCTTTG
GGGCCGCCCATATTCTTATGAAAATGTGGACTTTTGGCAACTTCTGGTGCGAGTTTTGGACTTCCATTGA
TGTGCTGTGCGTCACGGCCAGCATTGAGACCCTGTGCGTGATCGCAGTGGATCGCTACTTTGCCATTACT
TCACCTTTCAAGTACCAGAGCCTGCTGACCAAGAATAAGGCCCGGGTGATCATTCTGATGGTGTGGATTG
TGTCAGGCCTTACCTCCTTCTTGCCCATTCAGATGCACTGGTACCGGGCCACCCACCAGGAAGCCATCAA
CTGCTATGCCAATGAGACCTGCTGTGACTTCTTCACGAACCAAGCCTATGCCATTGCCTCTTCCATCGTG
TCCTTCTACGTTCCCCTGGTGATCATGGTCTTCGTCTACTCCAGGGTCTTTCAGGAGGCCAAAAGGCAGC
TCCAGAAGATTGACAAATCTGAGGGCCGCTTCCATGTCCAGAACCTTAGCCAGGTGGAGCAGGATGGGCG
GACG
